Addgene plasmid #160407: pJH161_pE12_HyPep_mRuby
Purpose: Gateway entry clone containing HyPep presynaptic component (Hydra RFamide) for HySyn
Depositing lab: Daniel Colón-Ramos. Depositing organization: Yale University. Publication: A genetically encoded tool for reconstituting synthetic modulatory neurotransmission and reconnect neural circuits in vivo. Hawk JD, Wisdom EM, Sengupta T, Kashlan ZD, Colon-Ramos DA. Nat Commun. 2021 Aug 9;12(1):4795. doi: 10.1038/s41467-021-24690-9. PubMed 34373460.
Backbone
  Vector backbone: pDONR221
  Vector type: Other
Growth in bacteria
  Bacterial resistance: Kanamycin, 50 μg/mL
  Growth temperature: 37°C
  Growth strain: DH5alpha
  Copy number: High Copy
Gene/Insert
  Gene/Insert name: pDONR221 HyPep mRuby
  Species: Synthetic
  Cloning method: Gibson Cloning
Resource information
  A portion of this plasmid was derived from a plasmid made by: Synthesis
Terms and licenses: Academic/Nonprofit Terms; Industry Terms: Not Available to Industry
How to cite: pJH161_pE12_HyPep_mRuby was a gift from Daniel Colón-Ramos (Addgene plasmid # 160407 ; http://n2t.net/addgene:160407 ; RRID:Addgene_160407)
