[The description below was written by a language model from this plasmid's Addgene catalogue record and pLannotate feature annotations shown in this document.]
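Description:
pJH161_pE12_HyPep_mRuby is a 3,767 bp Gateway entry clone built on the pDONR221 backbone. It carries the presynaptic "HyPep" component of HySyn, a genetically encoded system for reconstituting synthetic modulatory neurotransmission between neurons. It is propagated in E. coli as a high-copy plasmid through a ColE1/pUC-type origin and is selected with kanamycin via an aph(3')-Ia resistance gene. Upstream of the cloning region sit the rrnB T1 and T2 terminators typical of pDONR vectors, which insulate the insert from read-through transcription. The short lacI, lacZα and RSF ori matches called by the annotation software are fragments and are probably backbone remnants rather than functional parts. A T7 promoter lies just outside attL2, pointing back toward the insert.

The payload is a synthetic insert assembled by Gibson cloning and flanked by attL1 and attL2 sites. The annotation finds a fragment matching mouse neuropeptide Y at its 5′ end, then an unannotated stretch of roughly 240 bp, then the red fluorescent protein mRuby2 on the same strand. The catalogue entry describes the insert as encoding a Hydra RFamide peptide, which may correspond to the unannotated region. The record does not say so, however, and it does not explain the role of the NPY-derived segment. mRuby2 would presumably allow the carrier to be visualised. No eukaryotic promoter lies between the att sites, so expression depends on the destination context. The cassette is meant to be moved by an LR recombination reaction into a destination vector, where it can be paired with a promoter of choice for cell-specific expression. The depositor and sequencing-derived records are the same length and show the same feature order, differing only by a 6 bp offset in the numbering.
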