Features (pLannotate 1.2.2; 11 found; start..end, strand, type, name):
    121..213     +  CDS            lacI (fragment): lac repressor; lacI; The lac repressor binds to the lac operator to inhibit transcription in E. coli. This inhibition can be relieved by adding lactose or isopropyl-β-D-thiogalactopyranoside (IPTG).
    268..295     -  terminator     rrnB T2 terminator: transcription terminator T2 from the E. coli rrnB gene
    427..470     +  terminator     rrnB T1 terminator: Escherichia coli rrnB; transcription terminator T1 from the E. coli rrnB gene
    517..553     -  CDS            lacZα (fragment): LacZα fragment of β-galactosidase; lacZ fragment
    569..668     +  protein_bind   attL1: mutant version of attL; recombination site for the Gateway® LR reaction LR Clonase™
    677..910     +  CDS            Npy (fragment): NPY_MOUSE - Experimental evidence at protein level: Swiss-Prot protein existence level 1. NPY is implicated in the control of feeding and in secretion of gonadotrophin-release hormone. From Mus musculus (Mouse).
   1148..1858    +  CDS            mRuby2: mRuby2 is a basic (constitutively fluorescent) red fluorescent protein published in 2012, derived from Entacmaea quadricolor. It has moderate acid sensitivity.
   1892..1991    -  protein_bind   attL2: mutant version of attL; recombination site for the Gateway® LR reaction LR Clonase™
   2009..2027    -  promoter       T7 promoter: promoter for bacteriophage T7 RNA polymerase
   2161..2970    +  CDS            KanR: aminoglycoside phosphotransferase; aph(3')-Ia; confers resistance to kanamycin in bacteria or G418 (Geneticin®) in eukaryotes
   3117..3705    +  rep_origin     ori: high-copy-number ColE1/pMB1/pBR322/pUC origin of replication
>Addgene plasmid #160407 | pJH161_pE12_HyPep_mRuby | depositor full sequence | sequence record 310637 | pJH161_pE12_HyPep_mRuby sequence 3767 bps
CTTTCCTGCGTTATCCCCTGATTCTGTGGATAACCGTATTACCGCCTTTGAGTGAGCTGATACCGCTCGC
CGCAGCCGAACGACCGAGCGCAGCGAGTCAGTGAGCGAGGAAGCGGAAGAGCGCCCAATACGCAAACCGC
CTCTCCCCGCGCGTTGGCCGATTCATTAATGCAGCTGGCACGACAGGTTTCCCGACTGGAAAGCGGGCAG
TGAGCGCAACGCAATTAATACGCGTACCGCTAGCCAGGAAGAGTTTGTAGAAACGCAAAAAGGCCATCCG
TCAGGATGGCCTTCTGCTTAGTTTGATGCCTGGCAGTTTATGGCGGGCGTCCTGCCCGCCACCCTCCGGG
CCGTTGCTTCACAACGTTCAAATCCGCTCCCGGCGGATTTGTCCTACTCAGGAGAGCGTTCACCGACAAA
CAACAGATAAAACGAAAGGCCCAGTCTTCCGACTGAGCCTTTCGTTTTATTTGATGCCTGGCAGTTCCCT
ACTCTCGCGTTAACGCTAGCATGGATGTTTTCCCAGTCACGACGTTGTAAAACGACGGCCAGTCTTAAGC
TCGGGCCCCAAATAATGATTTTATTTTGACTGATAGTGACCTGTTCGTTGCAACACATTGATGAGCAATG
CTTTTTTATAATGCCAACTTTGTACAAAAAAGCAGGCTTAGCCACCATGCTGGGAAACAAAAGAATGGGA
CTGTGTGGACTGACCCTGGCCCTGTCTCTGCTGGTGTGTCTGGGAATTTTGGCTGAGGGATATCCATCTC
CAGATAATCCAGGAGAGGACGCCCCAGCTGAAGATGAGACAGGAGCTGAAGATCTGGGAGAGGAGCACGC
TTGGAAGGCTAGCCATAGACAGAAAAGACAGTGGCTGGGAGGAAGATTCGGAAAAAGATCTGGAGAAGAG
GAGGATCATGATATGATGAAGAGACAGTGGCTCGGAGGAAGATTTGGAAAGAGAAGCGGAGATGAGGAGG
CCGAGACTAGTCACAGACAGAAGAGACAGTGGTTTAACGGAAGATTCGGCAAAAGATCTGGCGAGGAGGA
AGATCACGATATGATGAAAAGACAGTGGTTCAACGGAAGATTTGGCAAAAGATCCGGAGATGAGGAAGCC
TCTAGAGGATCCCACAGACAAAAAAGAATGGTGTCTAAGGGCGAAGAGCTGATCAAGGAAAATATGCGTA
TGAAGGTGGTCATGGAAGGTTCGGTCAACGGCCACCAATTCAAATGCACAGGTGAAGGAGAAGGCAATCC
GTACATGGGAACTCAAACCATGAGGATCAAAGTCATCGAGGGAGGACCCCTGCCATTTGCCTTTGACATT
CTTGCCACGTCGTTCATGTATGGCAGCCGTACTTTTATCAAGTACCCGAAAGGCATTCCTGATTTCTTTA
AACAGTCCTTTCCTGAGGGTTTTACTTGGGAAAGAGTTACGAGATACGAAGATGGTGGAGTCGTCACCGT
CATGCAGGACACCAGCCTTGAGGATGGCTGTCTCGTTTACCACGTCCAAGTCAGAGGGGTAAACTTTCCC
TCCAATGGTCCCGTGATGCAGAAGAAGACCAAGGGTTGGGAGCCTAATACAGAGATGATGTATCCAGCAG
ATGGTGGTCTGAGGGGATACACTCATATGGCACTGAAAGTTGATGGTGGTGGCCATCTGTCTTGCTCTTT
CGTAACAACTTACAGGTCAAAAAAGACCGTCGGGAACATCAAGATGCCCGGTATCCATGCCGTTGATCAC
CGCCTGGAAAGGTTAGAGGAAAGTGACAATGAAATGTTCGTAGTACAACGCGAACACGCAGTTGCCAAGT
TCGCCGGGCTTGGTGGTGGGATGGACGAGCTGTACAAGTGAAAGAGATCTGGAGATGAAGAATGATCATG
AACCCAGCTTTCTTGTACAAAGTTGGCATTATAAGAAAGCATTGCTTATCAATTTGTTGCAACGAACAGG
TCACTATCAGTCAAAATAAAATCATTATTTGCCATCCAGCTGATATCCCCTATAGTGAGTCGTATTACAT
GGTCATAGCTGTTTCCTGGCAGCTCTGGCCCGTGTCTCAAAATCTCTGATGTTACATTGCACAAGATAAA
ATAATATCATCATGAACAATAAAACTGTCTGCTTACATAAACAGTAATACAAGGGGTGTTATGAGCCATA
TTCAACGGGAAACGTCGAGGCCGCGATTAAATTCCAACATGGATGCTGATTTATATGGGTATAAATGGGC
TCGCGATAATGTCGGGCAATCAGGTGCGACAATCTATCGCTTGTATGGGAAGCCCGATGCGCCAGAGTTG
TTTCTGAAACATGGCAAAGGTAGCGTTGCCAATGATGTTACAGATGAGATGGTCAGACTAAACTGGCTGA
CGGAATTTATGCCTCTTCCGACCATCAAGCATTTTATCCGTACTCCTGATGATGCATGGTTACTCACCAC
TGCGATCCCCGGAAAAACAGCATTCCAGGTATTAGAAGAATATCCTGATTCAGGTGAAAATATTGTTGAT
GCGCTGGCAGTGTTCCTGCGCCGGTTGCATTCGATTCCTGTTTGTAATTGTCCTTTTAACAGCGATCGCG
TATTTCGTCTCGCTCAGGCGCAATCACGAATGAATAACGGTTTGGTTGATGCGAGTGATTTTGATGACGA
GCGTAATGGCTGGCCTGTTGAACAAGTCTGGAAAGAAATGCATAAACTTTTGCCATTCTCACCGGATTCA
GTCGTCACTCATGGTGATTTCTCACTTGATAACCTTATTTTTGACGAGGGGAAATTAATAGGTTGTATTG
ATGTTGGACGAGTCGGAATCGCAGACCGATACCAGGATCTTGCCATCCTATGGAACTGCCTCGGTGAGTT
TTCTCCTTCATTACAGAAACGGCTTTTTCAAAAATATGGTATTGATAATCCTGATATGAATAAATTGCAG
TTTCATTTGATGCTCGATGAGTTTTTCTAATCAGAATTGGTTAATTGGTTGTAACACTGGCAGAGCATTA
CGCTGACTTGACGGGACGGCGCAAGCTCATGACCAAAATCCCTTAACGTGAGTTACGCGTCGTTCCACTG
AGCGTCAGACCCCGTAGAAAAGATCAAAGGATCTTCTTGAGATCCTTTTTTTCTGCGCGTAATCTGCTGC
TTGCAAACAAAAAAACCACCGCTACCAGCGGTGGTTTGTTTGCCGGATCAAGAGCTACCAACTCTTTTTC
CGAAGGTAACTGGCTTCAGCAGAGCGCAGATACCAAATACTGTTCTTCTAGTGTAGCCGTAGTTAGGCCA
CCACTTCAAGAACTCTGTAGCACCGCCTACATACCTCGCTCTGCTAATCCTGTTACCAGTGGCTGCTGCC
AGTGGCGATAAGTCGTGTCTTACCGGGTTGGACTCAAGACGATAGTTACCGGATAAGGCGCAGCGGTCGG
GCTGAACGGGGGGTTCGTGCACACAGCCCAGCTTGGAGCGAACGACCTACACCGAACTGAGATACCTACA
GCGTGAGCTATGAGAAAGCGCCACGCTTCCCGAAGGGAGAAAGGCGGACAGGTATCCGGTAAGCGGCAGG
GTCGGAACAGGAGAGCGCACGAGGGAGCTTCCAGGGGGAAACGCCTGGTATCTTTATAGTCCTGTCGGGT
TTCGCCACCTCTGACTTGAGCGTCGATTTTTGTGATGCTCGTCAGGGGGGCGGAGCCTATGGAAAAACGC
CAGCAACGCGGCCTTTTTACGGTTCCTGGCCTTTTGCTGGCCTTTTGCTCACATGTT
