Features (pLannotate 1.2.2; 12 found; start..end, strand, type, name):
      1..125     +  rep_origin     RSF ori (fragment): Plasmids containing the RSF 1030 origin of replication can be propagated in E. coli cells that contain additional plasmids with compatible origins.
    127..219     +  CDS            lacI (fragment): lac repressor; lacI; The lac repressor binds to the lac operator to inhibit transcription in E. coli. This inhibition can be relieved by adding lactose or isopropyl-β-D-thiogalactopyranoside (IPTG).
    274..301     -  terminator     rrnB T2 terminator: transcription terminator T2 from the E. coli rrnB gene
    433..476     +  terminator     rrnB T1 terminator: Escherichia coli rrnB; transcription terminator T1 from the E. coli rrnB gene
    523..559     -  CDS            lacZα (fragment): LacZα fragment of β-galactosidase; lacZ fragment
    575..674     +  protein_bind   attL1: mutant version of attL; recombination site for the Gateway® LR reaction LR Clonase™
    683..916     +  CDS            Npy (fragment): NPY_MOUSE - Experimental evidence at protein level: Swiss-Prot protein existence level 1. NPY is implicated in the control of feeding and in secretion of gonadotrophin-release hormone. From Mus musculus (Mouse).
   1154..1864    +  CDS            mRuby2: mRuby2 is a basic (constitutively fluorescent) red fluorescent protein published in 2012, derived from Entacmaea quadricolor. It has moderate acid sensitivity.
   1898..1997    -  protein_bind   attL2: mutant version of attL; recombination site for the Gateway® LR reaction LR Clonase™
   2015..2033    -  promoter       T7 promoter: promoter for bacteriophage T7 RNA polymerase
   2167..2976    +  CDS            KanR: aminoglycoside phosphotransferase; aph(3')-Ia; confers resistance to kanamycin in bacteria or G418 (Geneticin®) in eukaryotes
   3123..3711    +  rep_origin     ori: high-copy-number ColE1/pMB1/pBR322/pUC origin of replication
>Addgene plasmid #160407 | pJH161_pE12_HyPep_mRuby | addgene full sequence | sequence record 318829 | Addgene NGS Result
CATGTTCTTTCCTGCGTTATCCCCTGATTCTGTGGATAACCGTATTACCGCCTTTGAGTGAGCTGATACC
GCTCGCCGCAGCCGAACGACCGAGCGCAGCGAGTCAGTGAGCGAGGAAGCGGAAGAGCGCCCAATACGCA
AACCGCCTCTCCCCGCGCGTTGGCCGATTCATTAATGCAGCTGGCACGACAGGTTTCCCGACTGGAAAGC
GGGCAGTGAGCGCAACGCAATTAATACGCGTACCGCTAGCCAGGAAGAGTTTGTAGAAACGCAAAAAGGC
CATCCGTCAGGATGGCCTTCTGCTTAGTTTGATGCCTGGCAGTTTATGGCGGGCGTCCTGCCCGCCACCC
TCCGGGCCGTTGCTTCACAACGTTCAAATCCGCTCCCGGCGGATTTGTCCTACTCAGGAGAGCGTTCACC
GACAAACAACAGATAAAACGAAAGGCCCAGTCTTCCGACTGAGCCTTTCGTTTTATTTGATGCCTGGCAG
TTCCCTACTCTCGCGTTAACGCTAGCATGGATGTTTTCCCAGTCACGACGTTGTAAAACGACGGCCAGTC
TTAAGCTCGGGCCCCAAATAATGATTTTATTTTGACTGATAGTGACCTGTTCGTTGCAACAAATTGATGA
GCAATGCTTTTTTATAATGCCAACTTTGTACAAAAAAGCAGGCTTAGCCACCATGCTGGGAAACAAAAGA
ATGGGACTGTGTGGACTGACCCTGGCCCTGTCTCTGCTGGTGTGTCTGGGAATTTTGGCTGAGGGATATC
CATCTCCAGATAATCCAGGAGAGGACGCCCCAGCTGAAGATGAGACAGGAGCTGAAGATCTGGGAGAGGA
GCACGCTTGGAAGGCTAGCCATAGACAGAAAAGACAGTGGCTGGGAGGAAGATTCGGAAAAAGATCTGGA
GAAGAGGAGGATCATGATATGATGAAGAGACAGTGGCTCGGAGGAAGATTTGGAAAGAGAAGCGGAGATG
AGGAGGCCGAGACTAGTCACAGACAGAAGAGACAGTGGTTTAACGGAAGATTCGGCAAAAGATCTGGCGA
GGAGGAAGATCACGATATGATGAAAAGACAGTGGTTCAACGGAAGATTTGGCAAAAGATCCGGAGATGAG
GAAGCCTCTAGAGGATCCCACAGACAAAAAAGAATGGTGTCTAAGGGCGAAGAGCTGATCAAGGAAAATA
TGCGTATGAAGGTGGTCATGGAAGGTTCGGTCAACGGCCACCAATTCAAATGCACAGGTGAAGGAGAAGG
CAATCCGTACATGGGAACTCAAACCATGAGGATCAAAGTCATCGAGGGAGGACCCCTGCCATTTGCCTTT
GACATTCTTGCCACGTCGTTCATGTATGGCAGCCGTACTTTTATCAAGTACCCGAAAGGCATTCCTGATT
TCTTTAAACAGTCCTTTCCTGAGGGTTTTACTTGGGAAAGAGTTACGAGATACGAAGATGGTGGAGTCGT
CACCGTCATGCAGGACACCAGCCTTGAGGATGGCTGTCTCGTTTACCACGTCCAAGTCAGAGGGGTAAAC
TTTCCCTCCAATGGTCCCGTGATGCAGAAGAAGACCAAGGGTTGGGAGCCTAATACAGAGATGATGTATC
CAGCAGATGGTGGTCTGAGGGGATACACTCATATGGCACTGAAAGTTGATGGTGGTGGCCATCTGTCTTG
CTCTTTCGTAACAACTTACAGGTCAAAAAAGACCGTCGGGAACATCAAGATGCCCGGTATCCATGCCGTT
GATCACCGCCTGGAAAGGTTAGAGGAAAGTGACAATGAAATGTTCGTAGTACAACGCGAACACGCAGTTG
CCAAGTTCGCCGGGCTTGGTGGTGGGATGGACGAGCTGTACAAGTGAAAGAGATCTGGAGATGAAGAATG
ATCATGAACCCAGCTTTCTTGTACAAAGTTGGCATTATAAGAAAGCATTGCTTATCAATTTGTTGCAACG
AACAGGTCACTATCAGTCAAAATAAAATCATTATTTGCCATCCAGCTGATATCCCCTATAGTGAGTCGTA
TTACATGGTCATAGCTGTTTCCTGGCAGCTCTGGCCCGTGTCTCAAAATCTCTGATGTTACATTGCACAA
GATAAAAATATATCATCATGAACAATAAAACTGTCTGCTTACATAAACAGTAATACAAGGGGTGTTATGA
GCCATATTCAACGGGAAACGTCGAGGCCGCGATTAAATTCCAACATGGATGCTGATTTATATGGGTATAA
ATGGGCTCGCGATAATGTCGGGCAATCAGGTGCGACAATCTATCGCTTGTATGGGAAGCCCGATGCGCCA
GAGTTGTTTCTGAAACATGGCAAAGGTAGCGTTGCCAATGATGTTACAGATGAGATGGTCAGACTAAACT
GGCTGACGGAATTTATGCCTCTTCCGACCATCAAGCATTTTATCCGTACTCCTGATGATGCATGGTTACT
CACCACTGCGATCCCCGGAAAAACAGCATTCCAGGTATTAGAAGAATATCCTGATTCAGGTGAAAATATT
GTTGATGCGCTGGCAGTGTTCCTGCGCCGGTTGCATTCGATTCCTGTTTGTAATTGTCCTTTTAACAGCG
ATCGCGTATTTCGTCTCGCTCAGGCGCAATCACGAATGAATAACGGTTTGGTTGATGCGAGTGATTTTGA
TGACGAGCGTAATGGCTGGCCTGTTGAACAAGTCTGGAAAGAAATGCATAAACTTTTGCCATTCTCACCG
GATTCAGTCGTCACTCATGGTGATTTCTCACTTGATAACCTTATTTTTGACGAGGGGAAATTAATAGGTT
GTATTGATGTTGGACGAGTCGGAATCGCAGACCGATACCAGGATCTTGCCATCCTATGGAACTGCCTCGG
TGAGTTTTCTCCTTCATTACAGAAACGGCTTTTTCAAAAATATGGTATTGATAATCCTGATATGAATAAA
TTGCAGTTTCATTTGATGCTCGATGAGTTTTTCTAATCAGAATTGGTTAATTGGTTGTAACACTGGCAGA
GCATTACGCTGACTTGACGGGACGGCGCAAGCTCATGACCAAAATCCCTTAACGTGAGTTACGCGTCGTT
CCACTGAGCGTCAGACCCCGTAGAAAAGATCAAAGGATCTTCTTGAGATCCTTTTTTTCTGCGCGTAATC
TGCTGCTTGCAAACAAAAAAACCACCGCTACCAGCGGTGGTTTGTTTGCCGGATCAAGAGCTACCAACTC
TTTTTCCGAAGGTAACTGGCTTCAGCAGAGCGCAGATACCAAATACTGTTCTTCTAGTGTAGCCGTAGTT
AGGCCACCACTTCAAGAACTCTGTAGCACCGCCTACATACCTCGCTCTGCTAATCCTGTTACCAGTGGCT
GCTGCCAGTGGCGATAAGTCGTGTCTTACCGGGTTGGACTCAAGACGATAGTTACCGGATAAGGCGCAGC
GGTCGGGCTGAACGGGGGGTTCGTGCACACAGCCCAGCTTGGAGCGAACGACCTACACCGAACTGAGATA
CCTACAGCGTGAGCTATGAGAAAGCGCCACGCTTCCCGAAGGGAGAAAGGCGGACAGGTATCCGGTAAGC
GGCAGGGTCGGAACAGGAGAGCGCACGAGGGAGCTTCCAGGGGGAAACGCCTGGTATCTTTATAGTCCTG
TCGGGTTTCGCCACCTCTGACTTGAGCGTCGATTTTTGTGATGCTCGTCAGGGGGGCGGAGCCTATGGAA
AAACGCCAGCAACGCGGCCTTTTTACGGTTCCTGGCCTTTTGCTGGCCTTTTGCTCA
